Addgene plasmid #225477: pcDNA3puro-EGFP-GAPDH-RGG
Purpose: Express mEGFP-GAPDH-RGG fusion
Depositing lab: Christine Mayr. Depositing organization: Memorial Sloan-Kettering Cancer Center. Publication: The FXR1 network acts as signaling scaffold for actomyosin remodeling. Chen X, Fansler MM, Janjoš U, Ule J, Mayr C. Cell. 5 August 2024. doi: 10.1016/j.cell.2024.07.015. PubMed 37961296.
Backbone
  Vector backbone: pcDNA3-puro
  Backbone manufacturer: Mayr Lab
  Vector type: Mammalian Expression
Growth in bacteria
  Bacterial resistance: Ampicillin, 100 μg/mL
  Growth temperature: 37°C
  Growth strain: DH5alpha
  Copy number: High Copy
Gene/Insert
  Gene/Insert name: GAPDH fused with RGG domain of TOP3B
  Species: H. sapiens (human)
  Entrez Gene: GAPDH (a.k.a. G3PD, GAPD, HEL-S-162eP)
  Promoter: CMV
  Tag / fusion protein: mEGFP (N terminal on insert)
  Cloning method: Gibson Cloning
Terms and licenses: Academic/Nonprofit Terms; Industry Terms: Not Available to Industry
Depositor comments: Please visit https://doi.org/10.1101/2023.11.05.565677 for bioRxiv preprint.
How to cite: pcDNA3puro-EGFP-GAPDH-RGG was a gift from Christine Mayr (Addgene plasmid # 225477 ; http://n2t.net/addgene:225477 ; RRID:Addgene_225477)
