[The description below was written by a language model from this plasmid's Addgene catalogue record and pLannotate feature annotations shown in this document.]
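Description:
pcDNA3puro-EGFP-GAPDH-RGG is a mammalian expression plasmid built on a pcDNA3-puro backbone, a pcDNA3-type vector in which the usual mammalian selection marker has been replaced by a puromycin resistance gene. In bacteria it is maintained as a high-copy plasmid through a ColE1/pUC-type origin and selected with ampicillin via the β-lactamase gene and its native promoter. An f1 origin is also present, along with small backbone remnants (lac promoter/operator, lacI, bom and ble fragments) that have no evident functional role here.

The payload is a single fusion open reading frame driven by the human CMV immediate early enhancer and promoter and terminated by the bovine growth hormone polyadenylation signal. A T7 promoter sits just upstream of the coding region. The frame begins with monomeric EGFP as an N-terminal tag, which runs directly into human GAPDH. According to the catalogue entry, GAPDH is in turn fused to the RGG domain of TOP3B. The automated feature table does not annotate that RGG segment, but an unannotated stretch between the end of GAPDH and the poly(A) signal is consistent with its position. A separate cassette places puromycin N-acetyltransferase under the SV40 early promoter with an SV40 poly(A) signal, allowing selection of transfected mammalian cells.

The stated purpose is simply to express the mEGFP-GAPDH-RGG fusion. The construct comes from a study of the FXR1 network as a signaling scaffold. Attaching an arginine-glycine-rich domain to a fluorescently tagged GAPDH would let that domain's effect on the protein's behaviour be followed in cells, although the record does not describe the specific experiment.
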