Features (pLannotate 1.2.2; 21 found; start..end, strand, type, name):
     28..80      -  misc_feature   bom (fragment): basis of mobility region from pBR322
    235..614     +  enhancer       CMV enhancer: human cytomegalovirus immediate early enhancer
    615..818     +  promoter       CMV promoter: human cytomegalovirus (CMV) immediate early promoter
    814..847     +  LTR            5' LTR (truncated) (fragment): truncated 5' long terminal repeat (LTR) from HIV-1
    863..881     +  promoter       T7 promoter: promoter for bacteriophage T7 RNA polymerase
    905..1621    +  CDS            EGFP: EGFP is a basic (constitutively fluorescent) green fluorescent protein published in 1996, derived from Aequorea victoria. It is reported to be a rapidly-maturing weak dimer with moderate acid sensitivity.
   1622..2623    +  CDS            GAPDH: G3P_HUMAN - Also known as GAPD From Homo sapiens (Human).
   2787..3011    +  polyA_signal   bGH poly(A) signal: bovine growth hormone polyadenylation signal
   3015..3036    +  promoter       SV40 promoter (fragment): SV40 enhancer and early promoter
   3057..3485    +  rep_origin     f1 ori (sequence partly withheld): f1 bacteriophage origin of replication; arrow indicates direction of (+) strand synthesis
   3499..3828    +  promoter       SV40 promoter: SV40 enhancer and early promoter
   3841..4440    +  CDS            PuroR: puromycin N-acetyltransferase; pac from Streptomyces alboniger; confers resistance to puromycin
   4461..4619    +  CDS            ble (fragment): BLE_KLEPN - Experimental evidence at protein level: Swiss-Prot protein existence level 1. Binding protein with a strong affinity to the bleomycin family of antibiotics. Binds to CL990; an antimitotic-antibiotic compound. From Klebsiella pneumoniae.
   4614..4735    +  polyA_signal   SV40 poly(A) signal: SV40 polyadenylation signal
   4808..4824    -  protein_bind   lac operator: The lac repressor binds to the lac operator to inhibit transcription in E. coli. This inhibition can be relieved by adding lactose or isopropyl-β-D-thiogalactopyranoside (IPTG). lac repressor encoded by lacI
   4832..4862    -  promoter       lac promoter: promoter for the E. coli lac operon
   4877..4898    -  protein_bind   CAP binding site: CAP binding activates transcription in the presence of cAMP. E. coli catabolite activator protein
   4911..5003    -  CDS            lacI (fragment): lac repressor; lacI; The lac repressor binds to the lac operator to inhibit transcription in E. coli. This inhibition can be relieved by adding lactose or isopropyl-β-D-thiogalactopyranoside (IPTG).
   5186..5774    -  rep_origin     ori: high-copy-number ColE1/pMB1/pBR322/pUC origin of replication
   5945..6805    -  CDS            AmpR: β-lactamase; bla; confers resistance to ampicillin, carbenicillin, and related antibiotics
   6806..6910    -  promoter       AmpR promoter: bla
>Addgene plasmid #225477 | pcDNA3puro-EGFP-GAPDH-RGG | addgene full sequence | sequence record 448245 | Addgene NGS Result
GACGGATCGGGAGATCTCCCGATCCCCTATGGTGCACTCTCAGTACAATCTGCTCTGATGCCGCATAGTT
AAGCCAGTATCTGCTCCCTGCTTGTGTGTTGGAGGTCGCTGAGTAGTGCGCGAGCAAAATTTAAGCTACA
ACAAGGCAAGGCTTGACCGACAATTGCATGAAGAATCTGCTTAGGGTTAGGCGTTTTGCGCTGCTTCGCG
ATGTACGGGCCAGATATACGCGTTGACATTGATTATTGACTAGTTATTAATAGTAATCAATTACGGGGTC
ATTAGTTCATAGCCCATATATGGAGTTCCGCGTTACATAACTTACGGTAAATGGCCCGCCTGGCTGACCG
CCCAACGACCCCCGCCCATTGACGTCAATAATGACGTATGTTCCCATAGTAACGCCAATAGGGACTTTCC
ATTGACGTCAATGGGTGGAGTATTTACGGTAAACTGCCCACTTGGCAGTACATCAAGTGTATCATATGCC
AAGTACGCCCCCTATTGACGTCAATGACGGTAAATGGCCCGCCTGGCATTATGCCCAGTACATGACCTTA
TGGGACTTTCCTACTTGGCAGTACATCTACGTATTAGTCATCGCTATTACCATGGTGATGCGGTTTTGGC
AGTACATCAATGGGCGTGGATAGCGGTTTGACTCACGGGGATTTCCAAGTCTCCACCCCATTGACGTCAA
TGGGAGTTTGTTTTGGCACCAAAATCAACGGGACTTTCCAAAATGTCGTAACAACTCCGCCCCATTGACG
CAAATGGGCGGTAGGCGTGTACGGTGGGAGGTCTATATAAGCAGAGCTCTCTGGCTAACTAGAGAACCCA
CTGCTTACTGGCTTATCGAAATTAATACGACTCACTATAGGGAGACCCAAGCTGGCTAGCAACCATGGTG
AGCAAGGGCGAGGAGCTGTTCACCGGGGTGGTGCCCATCCTGGTCGAGCTGGACGGCGACGTAAACGGCC
ACAAGTTCAGCGTGTCTGGCGAGGGCGAGGGCGATGCCACCTACGGCAAGCTGACCCTGAAGTTCATCTG
CACCACCGGCAAGCTGCCCGTGCCCTGGCCCACCCTCGTGACCACCCTGACCTACGGCGTGCAGTGCTTC
AGCCGCTACCCCGACCACATGAAGCAGCACGACTTCTTCAAGTCCGCCATGCCCGAAGGCTACGTCCAGG
AGCGCACCATCTTCTTCAAGGACGACGGCAACTACAAGACCCGCGCCGAGGTGAAGTTCGAGGGCGACAC
CCTGGTGAACCGCATCGAGCTGAAGGGCATCGACTTCAAGGAGGACGGCAACATCCTGGGGCACAAGCTG
GAGTACAACTACAACAGCCACAACGTCTATATCATGGCCGACAAGCAGAAGAACGGCATCAAGGCGAACT
TCAAGATCCGCCACAACATCGAGGACGGCAGCGTGCAGCTCGCCGACCACTACCAGCAGAACACCCCCAT
CGGCGACGGCCCCGTGCTGCTGCCCGACAACCACTACCTGAGCACCCAGTCCGCCCTGAGCAAAGACCCC
AACGAGAAGCGCGATCACATGGTCCTGCTGGAGTTCGTGACCGCCGCCGGGATCACTCTCGGCATGGACG
AGCTGTACAAGGGGAAGGTGAAGGTCGGAGTCAACGGATTTGGTCGTATTGGGCGCCTGGTCACCAGGGC
TGCTTTTAACTCTGGTAAAGTGGATATTGTTGCCATCAATGACCCCTTCATTGACCTCAACTACATGGTT
TACATGTTCCAATATGATTCCACCCATGGCAAATTCCATGGCACCGTCAAGGCTGAGAACGGGAAGCTTG
TCATCAATGGAAATCCCATCACCATCTTCCAGGAGCGAGATCCCTCCAAAATCAAGTGGGGCGATGCTGG
CGCTGAGTACGTCGTGGAGTCCACTGGCGTCTTCACCACCATGGAGAAGGCTGGGGCTCATTTGCAGGGG
GGAGCCAAAAGGGTCATCATCTCTGCCCCCTCTGCTGACGCCCCCATGTTCGTCATGGGTGTGAACCATG
AGAAGTATGACAACAGCCTCAAGATCATCAGCAATGCCTCCTGCACCACCAACTGCTTAGCACCCCTGGC
CAAGGTCATCCATGACAACTTTGGTATCGTGGAAGGACTCATGACCACAGTCCATGCCATCACTGCCACC
CAGAAGACTGTGGATGGCCCCTCCGGGAAACTGTGGCGTGATGGCCGCGGGGCTCTCCAGAACATCATCC
CTGCCTCTACTGGCGCTGCCAAGGCTGTGGGCAAGGTCATCCCTGAGCTGAACGGGAAGCTCACTGGCAT
GGCCTTCCGTGTCCCCACTGCCAACGTGTCAGTGGTGGACCTGACCTGCCGTCTAGAAAAACCTGCCAAA
TATGATGACATCAAGAAGGTGGTGAAGCAGGCGTCGGAGGGCCCCCTCAAGGGCATCCTGGGCTACACTG
AGCACCAGGTGGTCTCCTCTGACTTCAACAGCGACACCCACTCCTCCACCTTTGACGCTGGGGCTGGCAT
TGCCCTCAACGACCACTTTGTCAAGCTCATTTCCTGGTATGACAACGAATTTGGCTACAGCAACAGGGTG
GTGGACCTCATGGCCCACATGGCCTCCAAGGAGCGCGGTGGACCAGGGAGAAGGCAGGGTCGAGGGCGGG
GCCGGGCCAGGAGGCCCCCTGGGAAGCCCAACCCCAGACGGCCCAAGTAAGAATTCTGCAGATATCCAGC
ACAGTGGCGGCCGCTCGAGTCTAGAGGGCCCGTTTAAACCCGCTGATCAGCCTCGACTGTGCCTTCTAGT
TGCCAGCCATCTGTTGTTTGCCCCTCCCCCGTGCCTTCCTTGACCCTGGAAGGTGCCACTCCCACTGTCC
TTTCCTAATAAAATGAGGAAATTGCATCGCATTGTCTGAGTAGGTGTCATTCTATTCTGGGGGGTGGGGT
GGGGCAGGACAGCAAGGGGGAGGATTGGGAAGACAATAGCAGGCATGCTGGGGATGCGGTGGGCTCTATG
GCTTCTGAGGCGGAAAGAACCAGCTGGGGCTCTAGGGGGTATCCCC
[124 nt withheld, positions 3057-3180]
C
[91 nt withheld, positions 3182-3272]
A
[49 nt withheld, positions 3274-3322]
CCTTTGACGTTGGAGTCCACGTTCTTT
[37 nt withheld, positions 3350-3386]
ACCCTATCTCGGTCTATTCTTTTGATTTATAAGGGATTTTGCCGATTTCGGCCTATTGGTTAAAAAATGA
GCTGATTTAACAAAAATTTAACGCGAATTAATTCTGTGGAATGTGTGTCAGTTAGGGTGTGGAAAGTCCC
CAGGCTCCCCAGCAGGCAGAAGTATGCAAAGCATGCATCTCAATTAGTCAGCAACCAGGTGTGGAAAGTC
CCCAGGCTCCCCAGCAGGCAGAAGTATGCAAAGCATGCATCTCAATTAGTCAGCAACCATAGTCCCGCCC
CTAACTCCGCCCATCCCGCCCCTAACTCCGCCCAGTTCCGCCCATTCTCCGCCCCATGGCTGACTAATTT
TTTTTATTTATGCAGAGGCCGAGGCCGCCTCTGCCTCTGAGCTATTCCAGAAGTAGTGAGGAGGCTTTTT
TGGAGGCCTAGGCTTTTGCAAAAAGCTCCCAACCATGACCGAGTACAAGCCCACGGTGCGCCTCGCCACC
CGCGACGACGTCCCCAGGGCCGTACGCACCCTCGCCGCCGCGTTCGCCGACTACCCCGCCACGCGCCACA
CCGTCGATCCGGACCGCCACATCGAGCGGGTCACCGAGCTGCAAGAACTCTTCCTCACGCGCGTCGGGCT
CGACATCGGCAAGGTGTGGGTCGCGGACGACGGCGCCGCGGTGGCGGTCTGGACCACGCCGGAGAGCGTC
GAAGCGGGGGCGGTGTTCGCCGAGATCGGCCCGCGCATGGCCGAGTTGAGCGGTTCCCGGCTGGCCGCGC
AGCAACAGATGGAAGGCCTCCTGGCGCCGCACCGGCCCAAGGAGCCCGCGTGGTTCCTGGCCACCGTCGG
CGTCTCGCCCGACCACCAGGGCAAGGGTCTGGGCAGCGCCGTCGTGCTCCCCGGAGTGGAGGCGGCCGAG
CGCGCCGGGGTGCCCGCCTTCCTGGAGACCTCCGCGCCCCGCAACCTCCCCTTCTACGAGCGGCTCGGCT
TCACCGTCACCGCCGACGTCGAGGTGCCCGAAGGACCGCGCACCTGGTGCATGACCCGCAAGCCCGGTGC
CTGAGCGGGACTCTGGGGTTCGAAATGACCGACCAAGCGACGCCCAACCTGCCATCACGAGATTTCGATT
CCACCGCCGCCTTCTATGAAAGGTTGGGCTTCGGAATCGTTTTCCGGGACGCCGGCTGGATGATCCTCCA
GCGCGGGGATCTCATGCTGGAGTTCTTCGCCCACCCCAACTTGTTTATTGCAGCTTATAATGGTTACAAA
TAAAGCAATAGCATCACAAATTTCACAAATAAAGCATTTTTTTCACTGCATTCTAGTTGTGGTTTGTCCA
AACTCATCAATGTATCTTATCATGTCTGTATACCGTCGACCTCTAGCTAGAGCTTGGCGTAATCATGGTC
ATAGCTGTTTCCTGTGTGAAATTGTTATCCGCTCACAATTCCACACAACATACGAGCCGGAAGCATAAAG
TGTAAAGCCTGGGGTGCCTAATGAGTGAGCTAACTCACATTAATTGCGTTGCGCTCACTGCCCGCTTTCC
AGTCGGGAAACCTGTCGTGCCAGCTGCATTAATGAATCGGCCAACGCGCGGGGAGAGGCGGTTTGCGTAT
TGGGCGCTCTTCCGCTTCCTCGCTCACTGACTCGCTGCGCTCGGTCGTTCGGCTGCGGCGAGCGGTATCA
GCTCACTCAAAGGCGGTAATACGGTTATCCACAGAATCAGGGGATAACGCAGGAAAGAACATGTGAGCAA
AAGGCCAGCAAAAGGCCAGGAACCGTAAAAAGGCCGCGTTGCTGGCGTTTTTCCATAGGCTCCGCCCCCC
TGACGAGCATCACAAAAATCGACGCTCAAGTCAGAGGTGGCGAAACCCGACAGGACTATAAAGATACCAG
GCGTTTCCCCCTGGAAGCTCCCTCGTGCGCTCTCCTGTTCCGACCCTGCCGCTTACCGGATACCTGTCCG
CCTTTCTCCCTTCGGGAAGCGTGGCGCTTTCTCATAGCTCACGCTGTAGGTATCTCAGTTCGGTGTAGGT
CGTTCGCTCCAAGCTGGGCTGTGTGCACGAACCCCCCGTTCAGCCCGACCGCTGCGCCTTATCCGGTAAC
TATCGTCTTGAGTCCAACCCGGTAAGACACGACTTATCGCCACTGGCAGCAGCCACTGGTAACAGGATTA
GCAGAGCGAGGTATGTAGGCGGTGCTACAGAGTTCTTGAAGTGGTGGCCTAACTACGGCTACACTAGAAG
AACAGTATTTGGTATCTGCGCTCTGCTGAAGCCAGTTACCTTCGGAAAAAGAGTTGGTAGCTCTTGATCC
GGCAAACAAACCACCGCTGGTAGCGGTGGTTTTTTTGTTTGCAAGCAGCAGATTACGCGCAGAAAAAAAG
GATCTCAAGAAGATCCTTTGATCTTTTCTACGGGGTCTGACGCTCAGTGGAACGAAAACTCACGTTAAGG
GATTTTGGTCATGAGATTATCAAAAAGGATCTTCACCTAGATCCTTTTAAATTAAAAATGAAGTTTTAAA
TCAATCTAAAGTATATATGAGTAAACTTGGTCTGACAGTTACCAATGCTTAATCAGTGAGGCACCTATCT
CAGCGATCTGTCTATTTCGTTCATCCATAGTTGCCTGACTCCCCGTCGTGTAGATAACTACGATACGGGA
GGGCTTACCATCTGGCCCCAGTGCTGCAATGATACCGCGAGACCCACGCTCACCGGCTCCAGATTTATCA
GCAATAAACCAGCCAGCCGGAAGGGCCGAGCGCAGAAGTGGTCCTGCAACTTTATCCGCCTCCATCCAGT
CTATTAATTGTTGCCGGGAAGCTAGAGTAAGTAGTTCGCCAGTTAATAGTTTGCGCAACGTTGTTGCCAT
TGCTACAGGCATCGTGGTGTCACGCTCGTCGTTTGGTATGGCTTCATTCAGCTCCGGTTCCCAACGATCA
AGGCGAGTTACATGATCCCCCATGTTGTGCAAAAAAGCGGTTAGCTCCTTCGGTCCTCCGATCGTTGTCA
GAAGTAAGTTGGCCGCAGTGTTATCACTCATGGTTATGGCAGCACTGCATAATTCTCTTACTGTCATGCC
ATCCGTAAGATGCTTTTCTGTGACTGGTGAGTACTCAACCAAGTCATTCTGAGAATAGTGTATGCGGCGA
CCGAGTTGCTCTTGCCCGGCGTCAATACGGGATAATACCGCGCCACATAGCAGAACTTTAAAAGTGCTCA
TCATTGGAAAACGTTCTTCGGGGCGAAAACTCTCAAGGATCTTACCGCTGTTGAGATCCAGTTCGATGTA
ACCCACTCGTGCACCCAACTGATCTTCAGCATCTTTTACTTTCACCAGCGTTTCTGGGTGAGCAAAAACA
GGAAGGCAAAATGCCGCAAAAAAGGGAATAAGGGCGACACGGAAATGTTGAATACTCATACTCTTCCTTT
TTCAATATTATTGAAGCATTTATCAGGGTTATTGTCTCATGAGCGGATACATATTTGAATGTATTTAGAA
AAATAAACAAATAGGGGTTCCGCGCACATTTCCCCGAAAAGTGCCACCTGACGTC
